>Addgene plasmid #234257 | 8061-E20 | addgene full sequence | sequence record 469773 | Addgene NGS Result
CTTTCCTGCGTTATCCCCTGATTCTGTGGATAACCGTATTACCGCCTTTGAGTGAGCTGATACCGCTCGC
CGCAGCCGAACGACCGAGCGCAGCGAGTCAGTGAGCGAGGAAGCGGAAGAGCGCCCAATACGCAAACCGC
CTCTCCCCGCGCGTTGGCCGATTCATTAATGCAGCTGGCACGACAGGTTTCCCGACTGGAAAGCGGGCAG
TGAGCGCAACGCAATTAATACGCGTACCGCTAGCCAGGAAGAGTTTGTAGAAACGCAAAAAGGCCATCCG
TCAGGATGGCCTTCTGCTTAGTTTGATGCCTGGCAGTTTATGGCGGGCGTCCTGCCCGCCACCCTCCGGG
CCGTTGCTTCACAACGTTCAAATCCGCTCCCGGCGGATTTGTCCTACTCAGGAGAGCGTTCACCGACAAA
CAACAGATAAAACGAAAGGCCCAGTCTTCCGACTGAGCCTTTCGTTTTATTTGATGCCTGGCAGTTCCCT
ACTCTCGCGTTAACGCTAGCATGGATGTTTTCCCAGTCACGACGTTGTAAAACGACGGCCAGTCTTAAGC
TCGGGCCCCAAATAATGATTTTATTTTGACTGATAGTGACCTGTTCGTTGCAACAAATTGATGAGCAATG
CTTTTTTATAATGCCAACTTTGTACAAAAAAGTTGGCGAAAACCTGTACTTCCAAGGCACCATGACCCGG
GCGCTCTGCTCAGCGCTCCGCCAGGCTCTCCTGCTGCTCGCAGCGGCCGCCGAGCTCTCGCCAGGACTGA
AGTGTGTATGTCTTTTGTGTGATTCTTCAAACTTTACCTGCCAAACAGAAGGAGCATGTTGGGCATCAGT
CATGCTAACCAATGGAAAAGAGCAGGTGATCAAATCCTGTGTCTCCCTTCCAGAACTGAATGCTCAAGTC
TTCTGTCATAGTTCCAACAATGTTACCAAAACCGAATGCTGCTTCACAGATTTTTGCAACAACATAACAC
TGCACCTTCCAACAGCATCACCAAATGCCCCAAAACTTGGACCCATGGAGCTGGCCATCATTATTACTGT
GCCTGTTTGCCTCCTGTCCATAGCTGCGATGCTGACAGTATGGGCATGCCAGGGTCGACAGTGCTCCTAC
AGGAAGAAAAAGAGACCAAATGTGGAGGAACCACTCTCTGAGTGCAATCTGGTAAATGCTGGAAAAACTC
TGAAAGATCTGATTTATGATGTGACCGCCTCTGGATCTGGCTCTGGTCTACCTCTGTTGGTTCAAAGGAC
AATTGCAAGGACGATTGTGCTTCAGGAAATAGTAGGAAAAGGTAGATTTGGTGAGGTGTGGCATGGAAGA
TGGTGTGGGGAAGATGTGGCTGTGAAAATATTCTCCTCCAGAGATGAAAGATATTGGTTTCGTGAGGCAG
AAATTTACCAGACGGTCATGCTGCGACATGAAAACATCCTTGGTTTCATTGCTGCTGACAACAAAGATAA
TGGAACTTGGACTCAACTTTGGCTGGTATCTGAATATCATGAACAGGGCTCCTTATATGACTATTTGAAT
AGAAATATAGTGACCATGGCTGGAATGATCAAGCTGGCGCTCTCAATTGCTAGTGGTCTGGCACACCTTC
ATATGGAGATTGTTGGTACACAAGGTAAACCTGCTATTGCTCATCGAGACATAAAATCAAAGAATATCTT
AGTAAAAAAGTGTGAAACTTGTGCCATAGCGGACTTAGGGTTGGCTGTGAAGCATGATTCAATACTGAAC
ACTATCGACATACCTCAGAATCCTAAAGTGGGAACCAAGAGGTATATGGCTCCTGAAATGCTTGATGATA
CAATGAATGTGAATATCTTTGAGTCCTTCAAACGAGCTGACATCTATTCTGTTGGTCTGGTTTACTGGGA
AATAGCCCGGAGGTGTTCAGTCGGAGGAATTGTTGAGGAGTACCAATTGCCTTATTATGACATGGTGCCT
TCAGATCCCTCGATAGAGGAAATGAGAAAGGTTGTTTGTGACCAGAAGTTTCGACCAAGTATCCCAAACC
AGTGGCAAAGTTGTGAAGCACTCCGAGTCATGGGGAGAATAATGCGTGAGTGTTGGTATGCCAACGGAGC
GGCCCGCCTAACTGCTCTTCGTATTAAGAAGACTATATCTCAACTTTGTGTCAAAGAAGACTGCAAAGCC
TAATCAACTTTCTTGTACAAAGTTGGCATTATAAGAAAGCATTGCTTATCAATTTGTTGCAACGAACAGG
TCACTATCAGTCAAAATAAAATCATTATTTGCCATCCAGCTGATATCCCCTATAGTGAGTCGTATTACAT
GGTCATAGCTGTTTCCTGGCAGCTCTGGCCCGTGTCTCAAAATCTCTGATGTTACATTGCACAAGATAAA
AATATATCATCATGCCTCCTCTAGACCAGCCAGGACAGAAATGCCTCGACTTCGCTGCTACCCAAGGTTG
CCGGGTGACGCACACCGTGGAAACGGATGAAGGCACGAACCCAGTGGACATAAGCCTGTTCGGTTCGTAA
GCTGTAATGCAAGTAGCGTATGCGCTCACGCAACTGGTCCAGAACCTTGACCGAACGCAGCGGTGGTAAC
GGCGCAGTGGCGGTTTTCATGGCTTGTTATGACTGTTTTTTTGGGGTACAGTCTATGCCTCGGGCATCCA
AGCAGCAAGCGCGTTACGCCGTGGGTCGATGTTTGATGTTATGGAGCAGCAACGATGTTACGCAGCAGGG
CAGTCGCCCTAAAACAAAGTTAAACATTATGAGGGAAGCGGTGATCGCCGAAGTATCGACTCAACTATCA
GAGGTAGTTGGCGTCATCGAGCGCCATCTCGAACCGACGTTGCTGGCCGTACATTTGTACGGCTCCGCAG
TGGATGGCGGCCTGAAGCCACACAGTGATATTGATTTGCTGGTTACGGTGACCGTAAGGCTTGATGAAAC
AACGCGGCGAGCTTTGATCAACGACCTTTTGGAAACTTCGGCTTCCCCTGGAGAGAGCGAGATTCTCCGC
GCTGTAGAAGTCACCATTGTTGTGCACGACGACATCATTCCGTGGCGTTATCCAGCTAAGCGCGAACTGC
AATTTGGAGAATGGCAGCGCAATGACATTCTTGCAGGTATCTTCGAGCCAGCCACGATCGACATTGATCT
GGCTATCTTGCTGACAAAAGCAAGAGAACATAGCGTTGCCTTGGTAGGTCCAGCGGCGGAGGAACTCTTT
GATCCGGTTCCTGAACAGGATCTATTTGAGGCGCTAAATGAAACCTTAACGCTATGGAACTCGCCGCCCG
ACTGGGCTGGCGATGAGCGAAATGTAGTGCTTACGTTGTCCCGCATTTGGTACAGCGCAGTAACCGGCAA
AATCGCGCCGAAGGATGTCGCTGCCGACTGGGCAATGGAGCGCCTGCCGGCCCAGTATCAGCCCGTCATA
CTTGAAGCTAGACAGGCTTATCTTGGACAAGAAGAAGATCGCTTGGCCTCGCGCGCAGATCAGTTGGAAG
AATTTGTCCACTACGTGAAAGGCGAGATCACCAAGGTAGTCGGCAAATAACCCTCGACTCTAGAGGATCC
CCGGGTACCGAGCTCGAATTCCGTGATAGGTGGGCTGCCCTTCCTGGTTGGCTTGGTTTCATCAGCCATC
CGCTTGCCCTCATCTGTTACGCCGGCGGTAGCCGGCCAGCCTCGCAGAGCAGGATTCCCGTTGAGCACCG
CCAGGTGCGAATAAGGGACAGTGAAGAAGGAACACCCGCTCGCGGGTGGGCCTACTTCACCTATCCTGCC
CGGCTGACGCCGTTGGATACACCAAGGAAAGTCTACACGAACCCTTTGGCAAAATCCTGTATATCGTGCG
AAAAAGGATGGATATACCGAAAAAATCGCTATAATGACCCCGAAGCAGGGTTATGCAGCGGAAAACGGAA
TTCGAGCTCGGTACCCGGGGATCCTCTAGAGTCGAGCCACCCATGACCAAAATCCCTTAACGTGAGTTAC
GCGTCGTTCCACTGAGCGTCAGACCCCGTAGAAAAGATCAAAGGATCTTCTTGAGATCCTTTTTTTCTGC
GCGTAATCTGCTGCTTGCAAACAAAAAAACCACCGCTACCAGCGGTGGTTTGTTTGCCGGATCAAGAGCT
ACCAACTCTTTTTCCGAAGGTAACTGGCTTCAGCAGAGCGCAGATACCAAATACTGTTCTTCTAGTGTAG
CCGTAGTTAGGCCACCACTTCAAGAACTCTGTAGCACCGCCTACATACCTCGCTCTGCTAATCCTGTTAC
CAGTGGCTGCTGCCAGTGGCGATAAGTCGTGTCTTACCGGGTTGGACTCAAGACGATAGTTACCGGATAA
GGCGCAGCGGTCGGGCTGAACGGGGGGTTCGTGCACACAGCCCAGCTTGGAGCGAACGACCTACACCGAA
CTGAGATACCTACAGCGTGAGCTATGAGAAAGCGCCACGCTTCCCGAAGGGAGAAAGGCGGACAGGTATC
CGGTAAGCGGCAGGGTCGGAACAGGAGAGCGCACGAGGGAGCTTCCAGGGGGAAACGCCTGGTATCTTTA
TAGTCCTGTCGGGTTTCGCCACCTCTGACTTGAGCGTCGATTTTTGTGATGCTCGTCAGGGGGGCGGAGC
CTATGGAAAAACGCCAGCAACGCGGCCTTTTTACGGTTCCTGGCCTTTTGCTGGCCTTTTGCTCACATGT
T
Features (pLannotate 1.2.2; 17 found; start..end, strand, type, name):
    121..213     +  CDS            lacI (fragment): lac repressor; lacI; The lac repressor binds to the lac operator to inhibit transcription in E. coli. This inhibition can be relieved by adding lactose or isopropyl-β-D-thiogalactopyranoside (IPTG).
    268..295     -  terminator     rrnB T2 terminator: transcription terminator T2 from the E. coli rrnB gene
    427..470     +  terminator     rrnB T1 terminator: Escherichia coli rrnB; transcription terminator T1 from the E. coli rrnB gene
    517..553     -  CDS            lacZα (fragment): LacZα fragment of β-galactosidase; lacZ fragment
    570..665     +  protein_bind   attL3: mutant version of attL; recombination site for the Gateway® LR reaction LR Clonase™
    668..684     +  CDS            TEV site (fragment): tobacco etch virus (TEV) protease recognition and cleavage site
    692..2170    +  CDS            ACVR1C: ACV1C_HUMAN - Also known as ALK7 From Homo sapiens (Human).
   2175..2270    -  protein_bind   attL3: mutant version of attL; recombination site for the Gateway® LR reaction LR Clonase™
   2289..2307    -  promoter       T7 promoter: promoter for bacteriophage T7 RNA polymerase
   2497..2520    +  promoter       Pc promoter (fragment): intI1 (promoter lies within the coding sequence); class 1 integron promoter
   2696..2752    +  CDS            GmR (fragment): gentamycin acetyltransferase; aacC1; confers resistance to gentamycin
   2759..3550    +  CDS            SmR: aminoglycoside adenylyltransferase (Murphy, 1985); aadA; confers resistance to spectinomycin and streptomycin
   3554..3591    -  misc_feature   MCS (fragment): pUC18/19 multiple cloning site
   3594..3639    -  CDS            traJ (fragment): oriT-recognizing protein; traJ
   3672..3781    -  oriT           oriT: incP origin of transfer
   3918..3955    +  misc_feature   MCS (fragment): pUC18/19 multiple cloning site
   4041..4629    +  rep_origin     ori: high-copy-number ColE1/pMB1/pBR322/pUC origin of replication
