[The description below was written by a language model from this plasmid's Addgene catalogue record and pLannotate feature annotations shown in this document.]
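Description:
8061-E20 is a Gateway entry clone built on the pDonr-253 backbone that carries the human ACVR1C open reading frame, also known as ALK7, which encodes a type I activin receptor-like kinase. It is a bacterial propagation and cloning plasmid, not an expression vector. It replicates in E. coli from a high-copy ColE1/pUC-type origin and is selected with spectinomycin through the aadA (SmR) aminoglycoside adenylyltransferase gene. The sequenced record is about 4.7 kb. The annotation also picks up an incP oriT and small remnants of lacI, lacZα, traJ, a gentamicin resistance gene, an integron Pc promoter and pUC polylinker sequence. These appear to be backbone leftovers and not functional parts of the design.

The ACVR1C coding sequence lies between two attL recombination sites. The annotation software labels both as attL3, but the record does not otherwise say which attL variants they are. These sites allow LR Clonase-mediated transfer of the ORF into any compatible Gateway destination vector, which then supplies the promoter and any tags. rrnB T1 and T2 terminators upstream of the cassette shield the insert from read-through transcription, and a T7 promoter sits just outside the downstream attL site, pointing back toward the insert. A short partial match to a TEV protease site is annotated between the first attL site and the start of the ORF, but it is only a fragment.

The ORF keeps its stop codon, so the clone suits native expression or N-terminal fusions and cannot be used for C-terminal tagging. The depositor notes that the insert differs from the human genome and RefSeq sequences at two amino acid positions. All available library clones share these changes, and it is unclear whether they are true polymorphisms.
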