Addgene plasmid #234257: 8061-E20
Purpose: Gateway ORF Entry clone of human ACVR1C with stop codon (for native or N-terminal fusions)
Depositing lab: Dominic Esposito. Depositing organization: Frederick National Laboratory.
Backbone
  Vector backbone: pDonr-253
  Backbone size w/o insert (bp): 3155
  Vector type: Gateway Entry Clone
Growth in bacteria
  Bacterial resistance: Spectinomycin, 50 μg/mL
  Growth temperature: 37°C
  Growth strain: DH5alpha
  Copy number: High Copy
Gene/Insert
  Gene/Insert name: ACVR1C (alt name: Alk7)
  Species: H. sapiens (human)
  Insert size (bp): 1560
  Entrez Gene: ACVR1C (a.k.a. ACVRLK7, ALK7)
  Cloning method: Gateway Cloning
  Sequencing primers: 5′ M13F 23-mer (5'-CCCAGTCACGACGTTGTAAAACG); 3′ attLR 23-mer (5'-TAACATCAGAGATTTTGAGACAC)
Terms and licenses: Academic/Nonprofit Terms; Industry Terms: Not Available to Industry
Depositor comments: This gene contains 2 amino acid mutations compared with the human genome and human RefSEq sequences. However all available library clones contain these mutations. Unclear if these are true SNPs
How to cite: 8061-E20 was a gift from Dominic Esposito (Addgene plasmid # 234257 ; http://n2t.net/addgene:234257 ; RRID:Addgene_234257)
